Addgene plasmid #22186: pEBG-TFII-I N90
Depositing lab: Ananda Roy. Depositing organization: Tufts University. Publication: Structure-function analysis of TFII-I. Roles of the N-terminal end, basic region, and I-repeats. Cheriyath V, Roy AL. J Biol Chem. 2001 Mar 16. 276(11):8377-83. 10.1074/jbc.M008411200 PubMed 11113127.
Backbone
  Vector backbone: pEBG
  Backbone size w/o insert (bp): 6000
  Vector type: Mammalian Expression
Growth in bacteria
  Bacterial resistance: Ampicillin, 100 μg/mL
  Growth temperature: 37°C
  Growth strain: DH5alpha
  Copy number: Unknown
Gene/Insert
  Gene/Insert name: TFII-I
  Species: H. sapiens (human)
  Insert size (bp): 2600
  Mutation: Contains the first 90 aa of TFII-I
  Entrez Gene: GTF2I (a.k.a. BAP135, BTKAP1, DIWS, GTFII-I, IB291, SPIN, TFII-I, WBS, WBSCR6)
  Tag / fusion protein: GST (N terminal on insert)
  Cloning method: Restriction Enzyme; 5′ cloning site BamHI (unknown if destroyed); 3′ cloning site SnaB1 (unknown if destroyed)
  Sequencing primers: 5′ EF-1a Forward
Terms and licenses: Academic/Nonprofit Terms; Industry Terms: Not Available to Industry
Depositor comments: There may be a His tag N-terminal to the insert.
How to cite: pEBG-TFII-I N90 was a gift from Ananda Roy (Addgene plasmid # 22186 ; http://n2t.net/addgene:22186 ; RRID:Addgene_22186)
