[The description below was written by a language model from this plasmid's Addgene catalogue record and pLannotate feature annotations shown in this document.]
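Description:
pEBG-TFII-I N90 is a mammalian expression plasmid built on the pEBG backbone, designed to produce a glutathione S-transferase fusion of the human transcription factor TFII-I (gene GTF2I) in transfected cells. It is propagated in E. coli through a high-copy ColE1/pUC-type origin and selected with ampicillin via the β-lactamase gene. An M13 phage origin and assorted remnants of lac, pBR322 and pBluescript sequences are also annotated in the backbone. No mammalian selection marker is annotated.

Expression is driven by the strong constitutive human EF-1α promoter, which sits just downstream of an SV40 early promoter segment and a small t antigen fragment. The open reading frame begins with Schistosoma japonicum GST, followed by a short match to a composite tag that includes a 6xHis element, which is consistent with the depositor's remark that a His tag may lie N-terminal to the insert. A thrombin cleavage site then allows the GST portion to be removed, and the TFII-I sequence follows, cloned between BamHI and SnaBI sites. A G-CSF-derived stem-loop element is annotated in the region downstream of the insert.

The record is internally inconsistent about the insert. The mutation field says it contains the first 90 amino acids of TFII-I, yet the listed insert size and the annotated Gtf2i fragment are both about 2.6 kb, far longer than 90 codons. This would fit better with a version lacking the N-terminal 90 residues, but the record does not settle the point.

The associated study was a structure-function analysis of the N-terminal end, basic region and I-repeats of TFII-I, so likely uses are glutathione pull-down of the fusion from mammalian cells and functional comparison with other TFII-I variants.
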