Features (pLannotate 1.2.2; 22 found; start..end, strand, type, name):
      2..94      +  CDS            lacI (fragment): lac repressor; lacI; The lac repressor binds to the lac operator to inhibit transcription in E. coli. This inhibition can be relieved by adding lactose or isopropyl-β-D-thiogalactopyranoside (IPTG).
    107..128     +  protein_bind   CAP binding site: CAP binding activates transcription in the presence of cAMP. E. coli catabolite activator protein
    143..173     +  promoter       lac promoter: promoter for the E. coli lac operon
    181..197     +  protein_bind   lac operator: The lac repressor binds to the lac operator to inhibit transcription in E. coli. This inhibition can be relieved by adding lactose or isopropyl-β-D-thiogalactopyranoside (IPTG). lac repressor encoded by lacI
    252..462     +  promoter       SV40 promoter: SV40 early promoter
    484..550     +  CDS            small t antigen (fragment): SV40 (simian virus 40) small t antigen
    558..1739    +  promoter       EF-1α promoter: strong constitutive promoter for human elongation factor EF-1α
   1795..2445    +  CDS            GST: glutathione S-transferase from Schistosoma japonicum
   2484..2500    +  CDS            capTEV™ (fragment): composite tag for in vivo biotinylation, TEV protease cleavage, and 6xHis tagging
   2511..2528    +  CDS            thrombin site: thrombin recognition and cleavage site
   2532..5132    +  CDS            Gtf2i (fragment): GTF2I_RAT - Experimental evidence at protein level: Swiss-Prot protein existence level 1. Interacts with the basal transcription machinery by coordinating the formation of a multiprotein complex at the C-FOS promoter, and linking specific signal responsive activator complexes. Promotes the formation of stable high-order complexes of SRF and PHOX1 and interacts cooperatively with PHOX1 to promote serum-inducible transcription of a reporter gene deriven by the C-FOS serum response element (SRE). Acts as a coregulator for USF1 by binding independently two promoter elements, a pyrimidine-rich init
   5564..5580    +  promoter       ARG4 promoter (fragment): S. cerevisiae ARG4
   5580..5603    +  misc_feature   MCS (fragment): pBluescript multiple cloning site
   5620..5712    +  ncRNA          G-CSF SLDE: Accession: RF00183 - G-CSF factor stem-loop destabilising element (SLDE)
   6281..6438    +  CDS            lacZα (fragment): LacZα fragment of β-galactosidase; lacZ fragment
   6444..6495    -  misc_feature   bom (fragment): basis of mobility region from pBR322
   6514..6894    +  rep_origin     M13 ori (sequence partly withheld): M13 bacteriophage origin of replication; arrow indicates direction of (+) strand synthesis
   6970..7019    -  misc_feature   bom (fragment): basis of mobility region from pBR322
   7121..7156    -  CDS            rop (fragment): Rop protein, which maintains plasmids at low copy number; rop
   7251..7355    +  promoter       AmpR promoter: bla
   7356..8216    +  CDS            AmpR: β-lactamase; bla; confers resistance to ampicillin, carbenicillin, and related antibiotics
   8387..8975    +  rep_origin     ori: high-copy-number ColE1/pMB1/pBR322/pUC origin of replication
>Addgene plasmid #22186 | pEBG-TFII-I N90 | depositor full sequence | sequence record 10163 | Author sequence
AGCGCCCAATACGCAAACCGCCTCTCCCCGCGCGTTGGCCGATTCATTAATGCAGCTGGCACGACAGGTT
TCCCGACTGGAAAGCGGGCAGTGAGCGCAACGCAATTAATGTGAGTTAGCTCACTCATTAGGCACCCCAG
GCTTTACACTTTATGCTTCCGGCTCGTATGTTGTGTGGAATTGTGAGCGGATAACAATTTCACACAGGAA
ACAGCTATGACCATGATTACGCCAAGCTTCCAGGCTCCCCAGCAGGCAGAAGTATGCAAAGCATGCATCT
CAATTAGTCAGCAACCATAGTCCCGCCCCTAACTCCGCCCATCCCGCCCCTAACTCCGCCCAGTTCCGCC
CATTCTCCGCCCCATGGCTGACTAATTTTTTTTATTTATGCAGAGGCCGAGGCCGCCTCGGCCTCTGAGC
TATTCCAGAAGTAGTGAGGAGGCTTTTTTGGAGGCCTAGGCTTTTGCAAAAAGCTTTGCAAAGATGGATA
AAGTTTTAAACAGAGAGGAATCTTTGCAGCTAATGGACCTTCTAGGTCTTGAAAGGAGTGGGAATTGGCT
CCGGTGCCCGTCAGTGGGCAGAGCGCACATCGCCCACAGTCCCCGAGAAGTTGGGGGGAGGGGTCGGCAA
TTGAACCGGTGCCTAGAGAAGGTGGCGCGGGGTAAACTGGGAAAGTGATGTCGTGTACTGGCTCCGCCTT
TTTCCCGAGGGTGGGGGAGAACCGTATATAAGTGCAGTAGTCGCCGTGAACGTTCTTTTTCGCAACGGGT
TTGCCGCCAGAACACAGGTAAGTGCCGTGTGTGGTTCCCGCGGGCCTGGCCTCTTTACGGGTTATGGCCC
TTGCGTGCCTTGAATTACTTCCACGCCCCTGGCTGCAGTACGTGATTCTTGATCCCGAGCTTCGGGTTGG
AAGTGGGTGGGAGAGTTCGAGGCCTTGCGCTTAAGGAGCCCCTTCGCCTCGTGCTTGAGTTGAGGCCTGG
CCTGGGCGCTGGGGCCGCCGCGTGCGAATCTGGTGGCACCTTCGCGCCTGTCTCGCTGCTTTCGATAAGT
CTCTAGCCATTTAAAATTTTTGATGACCTGCTGCGACGCTTTTTTTCTGGCAAGATAGTCTTGTAAATGC
GGGCCAAGATCTGCACACTGGTATTTCGGTTTTTGGGGCCGCGGGCGGCGACGGGGCCCGTGCGTCCCAG
CGCACATGTTCGGCGAGGCGGGGCCTGCGAGCGCGGCCACCGAGAATCGGACGGGGGTAGTCTCAAGCTG
GCCGGCCTGCTCTGGTGCCTGGCCTCGCGCCGCCGTGTATCGCCCCGCCCTGGGCGGCAAGGCTGGCCCG
GTCGGCACCAGTTGCGTGAGCGGAAAGATGGCCGCTTCCCGGCCCTGCTGCAGGGAGCTCAAAATGGAGG
ACGCGGCGCTCGGGAGAGCGGGCGGGTGAGTCACCCACACAAAGGAAAAGGGCCTTTCCGTCCTCAGCCG
TCGCTTCATGTGACTCCACGGAGTACCGGGCGCCGTCCAGGCACCTCGATTAGTTCTCGAGCTTTTGGAG
TACGTCGTCTTTAGGTTGGGGGGAGGGGTTTTATGCGATGGAGTTTCCCCACACTGAGTGGGTGGAGACT
GAAGTTAGGCCAGCTTGGCACTTGATGTAATTCTCCTTGGAATTTGCCCTTTTTGAGTTTGGATCTTGGT
TCATTCTCAAGCCTCAGACAGTGGTTCAAAGTTTTTTTCTTCCATTTCAGGTGTCGTGAGGAATTCTCTA
GAGATCCCTCGACCTCGAGATCCATTGTGCTGGATCTACAATGGCCCCTATACTAGGTTATTGGAAAATT
AAGGGCCTTGTGCAACCCACTCGACTTCTTTTGGAATATCTTGAAGAAAAATATGAAGAGCATTTGTATG
AGCGCGATGAAGGTGATAAATGGCGAAACAAAAAGTTTGAATTGGGTTTGGAGTTTCCCAATCTTCCTTA
TTATATTGATGGTGATGTTAAATTAACACAGTCTATGGCCATCATACGTTATATAGCTGACAAGCACAAC
ATGTTGGGTGGTTGTCCAAAAGAGCGTGCAGAGATTTCAATGCTTGAAGGAGCGGTTTTGGATATTAGAT
ACGGTGTTTCGAGAATTGCATATAGTAAAGACTTTGAAACTCTCAAAGTTGATTTTCTTAGCAAGCTACC
TGAAATGCTGAAAATGTTCGAAGATCGTTTATGTCATAAAACATATTTAAATGGTGATCATGTAACCCAT
CCTGACTTCATGTTGTATGACGCTCTTGATGTTGTTTTATACATGGACCCAATGTGCCTGGATGCGTTCC
CAAAATTAGTTTGTTTTAAAAAACGTATTGAAGCTATCCCACAAATTGATAAGTACTTGAAATCCAGCAA
GTATATAGCATGGCCTTTGCAGGGCTGGCAAGCCACGTTTGGTGGTGGCGACCATCCTCCAAAATCGGAT
CTGGTTCCGCGTGGATCCACCATGGGCAGCAGCCATCATCATCATCATCACAGCAGCGGCCTGGTGCCGC
GCGGCAGCCATCATAAAATGAAATCTACAACCCAGGCAAATCGGATGAGTGTAGATGCTGTAGAAATTGA
AACACTCAGAAAAACAGTTGAGGACTATTTCTGCTTTTGCTATGGGAAAGCTTTAGGCAAATCCACAGTG
GTACCTGTACCATATGAGAAGATGCTGCGAGACCAGTCGGCTGTGGTAGTGCAGGGGCTTCCGGAAGGTG
TTGCCTTTAAACACCCCGAGAACTATGATCTTGCAACCCTGAAATGGATTTTGGAGAACAAAGCAGGAAT
TTCATTCATCATTAAGAGACCTTTTTTAGAGCCAAAGAAGCATGTAGGTGGTCGTGTGATGGTAACAGAT
GCTGACAGGTCAATACTATCTCCAGGTGGAAGTTGTGGCCCCATCAAAGTGAAAACTGAACCCACAGAAG
ATTCTGGCATTTCCCTGGAAATGGCAGCTGTGACAGTAAAGGAAGAATCAGAAGATCCTGATTATTATCA
ATATAACATTCAAGGAAGCCACCATTCTTCAGAGGGCAATGAAGGCACAGAAATGGAAGTACCAGCAGAA
GATGATGATTATTCTCCACCGTCTAAGAGACCAAAGGCCAATGAGCTACCGCAGCCACCAGTCCCGGAAC
CCGCCAATGCTGGGAAGCGGAAAGTGAGGGAGTTCAACTTCGAGAAATGGAATGCTCGCATCACTGATCT
ACGTAAACAAGTTGAAGAATTGTTTGAAAGGAAATATGCTCAAGCCATAAAAGCCAAAGGTCCGGTGACG
ATCCCGTACCCTCTTTTCCAGTCTCATGTTGAAGATCTTTATGTAGAAGGACTTCCTGAAGGAATTCCTT
TTAAAAGGCCATCTACTTACGGAATTCCTCGCCTGGAGAGGATATTACTTGCAAAGGAAAGGATTCGTTT
TGTGATTAAGAAACATGAGCTTCTGAATTCAACACGTGAAGATTTACAGCTTGATAAGCCAGCTTCAGGA
GTAAAGGAAGAATGGTATGCCAGAATCACTAAATTAAGAAAGATGGTGGATCAGCTTTTCTGCAAAAAAT
TTGCGGAACGCTTGGGGAGCACTGAAGCCAAGGCTGTACCGTACCAAAAATTTGAGGCACACCCGAATGA
TCTGTACGTGGAAGGACTGCCAGAAAACATTCCTTTCCGAAGTCCCTCATGGTATGGAATCCCAAGGCTG
GAAAAAATCATTCAAGTGGGCAATCGAATTAAATTTGTTATTAAAAGACCAGAACTTCTGACTCACAGTA
CCACTGAAGTTACTCAGCCAAGAACGAATACACCAGTCAAAGAAGATTGGAATGTCAGAATTACCAAGCT
ACGGAAGCAAGTGGAAGAGATTTTTAATTTGAAATTTGCTCAAGCTCTTGGACTCACCGAGGCAGTAAAA
GTACCATATCCTGTGTTTGAATCAAACCCGGAGTTCTTGTATGTGGAAGGCTTGCCAGAGGGGATTCCCT
TCCGAAGCCCTACCTGGTTTGGAATTCCACGACTTGAAAGGATCGTCCGCGGGAGTAATAAAATCAAGTT
CGTTGTTAAAAAACCTGAACTAGTTATTTCCTACTTGCCTCCTGGGATGGCTAGTAAAATAAACACTAAA
GCTTTGCAGTCCCCCAAAAGACCACGAAGTCCTGGGAGTAATTCAAAGGTTCCTGAAATTGAGGTCACCG
TGGAAGGCCCTAATAACAACAATCCTCAAACCTCAGCTGTTCGAACCCCGACCCAGACTAACGGTTCTAA
CGTTCCCTTCAAGCCACGAGGGAGAGAGTTTTCCTTTGAGGCCTGGAATGCCAAAATCACGGACCTAAAA
CAGAAAGTTGAAAATCTCTTCAATGAGAAATGTGGGGAAGCTCTTGGCCTTAAACAAGCTGTGAAGGTGC
CGTTCGCGTTATTTGAGTCTTTCCCGGAAGACTTTTATGTGGAAGGCTTACCTGAGGGTGTGCCATTCCG
AAGACCATCGACTTTTGGCATTCCGAGACTGGAGAAGATACTCAGAAACAAAGCCAAAATTAAGTTCATC
ATTAAAAAGCCCGAAATGTTTGAGACGGCGATTAAGGAGAGCACCTCCTCTAAGAGCCCTCCCAGAAAAA
TAAATTCATCACCCAATGTTAATACTACTGCATCAGGTGTTGAAGACCTTAACATCATTCAGGTGACAAT
TCCAGATGATGATAATGAAAGACTCTCGAAAGTTGAAAAAGCTAGACAGCTAAGAGAACAAGTGAATGAC
CTCTTTAGTCGGAAATTTGGTGAAGCTATTGGTATGGGTTTTCCTGTGAAAGTTCCCTACAGGAAAATCA
CAATTAACCCTGGCTGTGTGGTGGTTGATGGCATGCCCCCGGGGGTGTCCTTCAAAGCCCCCAGCTACCT
GGAAATCAGCTCCATGAGAAGGATCTTAGACTCTGCCGAGTTTATCAAATTCACGGTCATTAGACCATTT
CCAGGACTTGTGATTAATAACCAGCTGGTTGATCAGAGTGAGTCAGAAGGCCCCGTGATACAAGAATCAG
CTGAACCAAGCCAGTTGGAAGTTCCAGCCACAGAAGAAATAAAAGAGACTGATGGAAGCTCTCAGATCAA
GCAAGAACCAGACCCCACGTGGTAGACCTCTTCCCTCCTAGGCTTAAAGTATCAGTGGTTGAGAAGAGCT
TTCGGACCTGTTACTACCCCAAGCTGTGTGTAATATACTTGTATAACAGAAATACCTTCTATACACACCT
TTTTTTCTACTTTTAGATAGAAATGTCTACTTTTTCAGCAGTTCTGTGAATTAAAGAGCAGAGTGACTGT
GGGTCTGGAATGGCTGGTGTACTTGGGAATGTACTATCAGGATTTTACAGCAATGCTGGGAAATGACAGG
GAAAATGACAGGAATGAATCTCACCAGATTTTTTATGTACTCAGCAGAGCCTTGAGTTACGGTGTTTATT
TTCCAATCAAGTGAAGATATCTCCTACTTCTCCTACTGGAACATCTCAGCTTCTGCAGTGAAGAAAAATT
CCTGTGATAGTTCAGTTCTTTAGTTTTTCTATTTGAAAAAAAAAAAAAAGAATTCGATATCAAGCTTATC
GATGCGGCCGCGACTCTAGAGTGAGGGTCCCCACCTGGGACCCTTGAGAGTATCAGGTCTCCCACGTGGG
AGACAAGAAATCCCTGTTTAATATTTAAACAGCAGTGTTCCCCATCTGGGTCCTTGCACCCCTCACTCTG
GCCTCAGCCGACTGCACAGCGGCCCCTGCATCCCCTTGGCTGTGAGGCCCCTGGACAAGCAGAGGTGGCC
AGAGCTGGGAGGCATGGCCCTGGGGTCCCACGAATTTGCTGGGGAATCTCGTTTTTCTTCTTAAGACTTT
TGGGACATGGTTTGACTCCCGAACATCACCGACGCGTCTCCTGTTTTTCTGGGTGGCCTCGGGACACCTG
CCCTGCCCCCACGAGGGTCAGGACTGTGACTCTTTTTAGGGCCAGGCAGGTGCCTGGACATTTGCCTTGC
TGGACGGGGACTGGGGATGTGGGAGGGAGCAGACAGGAGGAATCATGTCAGGCCTGTGTGTGAAAGGAAG
CTCCACTGTCACCCTCCACCTCTTCACCCCCCACTCACCAGTGTCCCCTCCACTGTCACATTGTAACTGA
ACTTCAGGATAATAAAGTGTTTGCCTCCAAAAAAAAAAAAAAAAAAAAAAAAAAAAAAAAAAAAAAAAAA
AAAAAAAAAAAAAAAAAAAAAAAAAAAAAAAAAAAAAAAAAAAAAAAAGAATTCACTGGCCGTCGTTTTA
CAACGTCGTGACTGGGAAAACCCTGGCGTTACCCAACTTAATCGCCTTGCAGCACATCCCCCTTTCGCCA
GCTGGCGTAATAGCGAAGAGGCCCGCACCGATCGCCCTTCCCAACAGTTGCGCAGCCTGAATGGCGAATG
GCGCCTGATGCGGTATTTTCTCCTTACGCATCTGTGCGGTATTTCACACCGCATA
[142 nt withheld, positions 6496-6637]
C
[141 nt withheld, positions 6639-6779]
CCTTTGACGTTGGAGTCCACGTTCTTT
[37 nt withheld, positions 6807-6843]
ACCCTATCTCGGGCTATTCTTTTGATTTATAAGGGATTTTGCCGATTTCGGCCTATTGGTTAAAAAATGA
GCTGATTTAACAAAAATTTAACGCGAATTTTAACAAAATATTAACGTTTACAATTTTATGGTGCACTCTC
AGTACAATCTGCTCTGATGCCGCATAGTTAAGCCAGCCCCGACACCCGCCAACACCCGCTGACGCGCCCT
GACGGGCTTGTCTGCTCCCGGCATCCGCTTACAGACAAGCTGTGACCGTCTCCGGGAGCTGCATGTGTCA
GAGGTTTTCACCGTCATCACCGAAACGCGCGAGACGAAAGGGCCTCGTGATACGCCTATTTTTATAGGTT
AATGTCATGATAATAATGGTTTCTTAGACGTCAGGTGGCACTTTTCGGGGAAATGTGCGCGGAACCCCTA
TTTGTTTATTTTTCTAAATACATTCAAATATGTATCCGCTCATGAGACAATAACCCTGATAAATGCTTCA
ATAATATTGAAAAAGGAAGAGTATGAGTATTCAACATTTCCGTGTCGCCCTTATTCCCTTTTTTGCGGCA
TTTTGCCTTCCTGTTTTTGCTCACCCAGAAACGCTGGTGAAAGTAAAAGATGCTGAAGATCAGTTGGGTG
CACGAGTGGGTTACATCGAACTGGATCTCAACAGCGGTAAGATCCTTGAGAGTTTTCGCCCCGAAGAACG
TTTTCCAATGATGAGCACTTTTAAAGTTCTGCTATGTGGCGCGGTATTATCCCGTATTGACGCCGGGCAA
GAGCAACTCGGTCGCCGCATACACTATTCTCAGAATGACTTGGTTGAGTACTCACCAGTCACAGAAAAGC
ATCTTACGGATGGCATGACAGTAAGAGAATTATGCAGTGCTGCCATAACCATGAGTGATAACACTGCGGC
CAACTTACTTCTGACAACGATCGGAGGACCGAAGGAGCTAACCGCTTTTTTGCACAACATGGGGGATCAT
GTAACTCGCCTTGATCGTTGGGAACCGGAGCTGAATGAAGCCATACCAAACGACGAGCGTGACACCACGA
TGCCTGTAGCAATGGCAACAACGTTGCGCAAACTATTAACTGGCGAACTACTTACTCTAGCTTCCCGGCA
ACAATTAATAGACTGGATGGAGGCGGATAAAGTTGCAGGACCACTTCTGCGCTCGGCCCTTCCGGCTGGC
TGGTTTATTGCTGATAAATCTGGAGCCGGTGAGCGTGGGTCTCGCGGTATCATTGCAGCACTGGGGCCAG
ATGGTAAGCCCTCCCGTATCGTAGTTATCTACACGACGGGGAGTCAGGCAACTATGGATGAACGAAATAG
ACAGATCGCTGAGATAGGTGCCTCACTGATTAAGCATTGGTAACTGTCAGACCAAGTTTACTCATATATA
CTTTAGATTGATTTAAAACTTCATTTTTAATTTAAAAGGATCTAGGTGAAGATCCTTTTTGATAATCTCA
TGACCAAAATCCCTTAACGTGAGTTTTCGTTCCACTGAGCGTCAGACCCCGTAGAAAAGATCAAAGGATC
TTCTTGAGATCCTTTTTTTCTGCGCGTAATCTGCTGCTTGCAAACAAAAAAACCACCGCTACCAGCGGTG
GTTTGTTTGCCGGATCAAGAGCTACCAACTCTTTTTCCGAAGGTAACTGGCTTCAGCAGAGCGCAGATAC
CAAATACTGTCCTTCTAGTGTAGCCGTAGTTAGGCCACCACTTCAAGAACTCTGTAGCACCGCCTACATA
CCTCGCTCTGCTAATCCTGTTACCAGTGGCTGCTGCCAGTGGCGATAAGTCGTGTCTTACCGGGTTGGAC
TCAAGACGATAGTTACCGGATAAGGCGCAGCGGTCGGGCTGAACGGGGGGTTCGTGCACACAGCCCAGCT
TGGAGCGAACGACCTACACCGAACTGAGATACCTACAGCGTGAGCTATGAGAAAGCGCCACGCTTCCCGA
AGGGAGAAAGGCGGACAGGTATCCGGTAAGCGGCAGGGTCGGAACAGGAGAGCGCACGAGGGAGCTTCCA
GGGGGAAACGCCTGGTATCTTTATAGTCCTGTCGGGTTTCGCCACCTCTGACTTGAGCGTCGATTTTTGT
GATGCTCGTCAGGGGGGCGGAGCCTATGGAAAAACGCCAGCAACGCGGCCTTTTTACGGTTCCTGGCCTT
TTGCTGGCCTTTTGCTCACATGTTCTTTCCTGCGTTATCCCCTGATTCTGTGGATAACCGTATTACCGCC
TTTGAGTGAGCTGATACCGCTCGCCGCAGCCGAACGACCGAGCGCAGCGAGTCAGTGAGCGAGGAAGC
