>Addgene plasmid #22186 | pEBG-TFII-I N90 | addgene partial sequence | sequence record 27999 | 22186 with pGEX5
CCNTCATCATCATCATCACAGCAGCNNNCTGGTGCCGCGCGGNNNCCATATGGNCCAAGTTGCAATGTCC
ACCCTCCCCGTTGAAGATGAGGAGTCCTCGGAGAGCAGGATGGTGGTGACATTCCTCATGTCANCTCTCN
AGTCCATGTGTAAAGAACTGGCCAAGTCCAAAGCCGAAGTGGCCTGCATTGCANTGTATGAAACAGACGT
GTTTGTCGTCNGAACTGAAAGAGGACGTGCTTTTGTCAATANCNNAAAGGATTTTCAAAAAGATTTTGTA
AAATATTGTGTTGAANAAGAAGAAAAAGCTGCAGAGTAAGCGGCCGCGACTCTANANNGAGGGTCCCCAN
CTGGGACCCTTGANANTATCANGTCTCCCANNTGGGAGACAAGAAATCCCTGTTTAATATTTNAACANCA
NTGTTCCCNNTCTGGGTCCTTGCACCCCTCACTCTGGCCTCAGCCGACTGNANANCGGCCCCTGCATCCC
CTTGGCTGTGAGGCCCCNGGNNNAGCNNAGGTGGCCANANCTGGNANGCATGNNCCTG
